>Addgene plasmid #195178 | pDEST26-NAT1-C-HA | addgene full sequence | sequence record 423104 | Addgene NGS Result
CATTAGATGCATGTCGTTACATAACTTACGGTAAATGGCCCGCCTGGCTGACCGCCCAACGACCCCCGCC
CATTGACGTCAATAATGACGTATGTTCCCATAGTAACGCCAATAGGGACTTTCCATTGACGTCAATGGGT
GGAGTATTTACGGTAAACTGCCCACTTGGCAGTACATCAAGTGTATCATATGCCAAGTACGCCCCCTATT
GACGTCAATGACGGTAAATGGCCCGCCTGGCATTATGCCCAGTACATGACCTTATGGGACTTTCCTACTT
GGCAGTACATCTACGTATTAGTCATCGCTATTACCATGGTGATGCGGTTTTGGCAGTACATCAATGGGCG
TGGATAGCGGTTTGACTCACGGGGATTTCCAAGTCTCCACCCCATTGACGTCAATGGGAGTTTGTTTTGG
CACCAAAATCAACGGGACTTTCCAAAATGTCGTAACAACTCCGCCCCATTGACGCAAATGGGCGGTAGGC
GTGTACGGTGGGAGGTCTATATAAGCAGAGCTCGTTTAGTGAACCGTCAGATCGCCTGGAGACGCCATCC
ACGCTGTTTTGACCTCCATAGAAGACACCGGGACCGATCCAGCCTCCGGACTCTAGCCTAGGCCGCGGAG
CTCGAGTCAACAAGTTTGTACAAAAAAGTTGGCATGGACATTGAAGCATATCTTGAAAGAATTGGCTATA
AGAAGTCTAGGAACAAATTGGACTTGGAAACATTAACTGACATTCTTCAACACCAGATCCGAGCTGTTCC
CTTTGAGAACCTTAACATCCATTGTGGGGATGCCATGGACTTAGGCTTAGAGGCCATTTTTGATCAAGTT
GTGAGAAGAAATCGGGGTGGATGGTGTCTCCAGGTCAATCATCTTCTGTACTGGGCTCTGACCACTATTG
GTTTTGAGACCACGATGTTGGGAGGGTATGTTTACAGCACTCCAGCCAAAAAATACAGCACTGGCATGAT
TCACCTTCTCCTGCAGGTGACCATTGATGGCAGGAACTACATTGTCGATGCTGGGTTTGGACGCTCATAC
CAGATGTGGCAGCCTCTGGAGTTAATTTCTGGGAAGGATCAGCCTCAGGTGCCTTGTGTCTTCCGTTTGA
CGGAAGAGAATGGATTCTGGTATCTAGACCAAATCAGAAGGGAACAGTACATTCCAAATGAAGAATTTCT
TCATTCTGATCTCCTAGAAGACAGCAAATACCGAAAAATCTACTCCTTTACTCTTAAGCCTCGAACAATT
GAAGATTTTGAGTCTATGAATACATACCTGCAGACATCTCCATCATCTGTGTTTACTAGTAAATCATTTT
GTTCCTTGCAGACCCCAGATGGGGTTCACTGTTTGGTGGGCTTCACCCTCACCCATAGGAGATTCAATTA
TAAGGACAATACAGATCTAATAGAGTTCAAGACTCTGAGTGAGGAAGAAATAGAAAAAGTGCTGAAAAAT
ATATTTAATATTTCCTTGCAGAGAAAGCTTGTGCCCAAACATGGTGATAGATTTTTTACTATTTACCCAA
CTTTCTTGTACAAAGTGGTTGATTACCCATACGATGTTCCAGATTACGCTTGACGCGTGCATGCGACGTC
ATAGCTCTCTCCCTATAGTGAGTCGTATTATAAGCTAGGCACTGGCCGTCGTTTTACAACGTCGTGACTG
GGAAAACTGCTAGCTTGGGATCTTTGTGAAGGAACCTTACTTCTGTGGTGTGACATAATTGGACAAACTA
CCTACAGAGATTTAAAGCTCTAAGGTAAATATAAAATTTTTAAGTGTATAATGTGTTAAACTAGCTGCAT
ATGCTTGCTGCTTGAGAGTTTTGCTTACTGAGTATGATTTATGAAAATATTATACACAGGAGCTAGTGAT
TCTAATTGTTTGTGTATTTTAGATTCACAGTCCCAAGGCTCATTTCAGGCCCCTCAGTCCTCACAGTCTG
TTCATGATCATAATCAGCCATACCACATTTGTAGAGGTTTTACTTGCTTTAAAAAACCTCCCACACCTCC
CCCTGAACCTGAAACATAAAATGAATGCAATTGTTGTTGTTAACTTGTTTATTGCAGCTTATAATGGTTA
CAAATAAAGCAATAGCATCACAAATTTCACAAATAAAGCATTTTTTTCACTGCATTCTAGTTGTGGTTTG
TCCAAACTCATCAATGTATCTTATCATGTCTGGATCGATCCTGCATTAATGAATCGGCCAACGCGCGGGG
AGAGGCGGTTTGCGTATTGGCTGGCGTAATAGCGAAGAGGCCCGCACCGATCGCCCTTCCCAACAGTTGC
GCAGCCTGAATGGCGAATGGG
[124 nt withheld, positions 2332-2455]
C
[91 nt withheld, positions 2457-2547]
A
[49 nt withheld, positions 2549-2597]
CCTTTGACGTTGGAGTCCACGTTCTTT
[37 nt withheld, positions 2625-2661]
ACCCTATCTCGGTCTATTCTTTTGATTTATAAGGGATTTTGCCGATTTCGGCCTATTGGTTAAAAAATGA
GCTGATTTAACAAAAATTTAACGCGAATTTTAACAAAATATTAACGCTTACAATTTCCTGATGCGGTATT
TTCTCCTTACGCATCTGTGCGGTATTTCACACCGCATACGCGGATCTGCGCAGCACCATGGCCTGAAATA
ACCTCTGAAAGAGGAACTTGGTTAGGTACCTTCTGAGGCGGAAAGAACCAGCTGTGGAATGTGTGTCAGT
TAGGGTGTGGAAAGTCCCCAGGCTCCCCAGCAGGCAGAAGTATGCAAAGCATGCATCTCAATTAGTCAGC
AACCAGGTGTGGAAAGTCCCCAGGCTCCCCAGCAGGCAGAAGTATGCAAAGCATGCATCTCAATTAGTCA
GCAACCATAGTCCCGCCCCTAACTCCGCCCATCCCGCCCCTAACTCCGCCCAGTTCCGCCCATTCTCCGC
CCCATGGCTGACTAATTTTTTTTATTTATGCAGAGGCCGAGGCCGCCTCGGCCTCTGAGCTATTCCAGAA
GTAGTGAGGAGGCTTTTTTGGAGGCCTAGGCTTTTGCAAAAAGCTTGATTCTTCTGACACAACAGTCTCG
AACTTAAGGCTAGAGCCACCATGATTGAACAAGATGGATTGCACGCAGGTTCTCCGGCCGCTTGGGTGGA
GAGGCTATTCGGCTATGACTGGGCACAACAGACAATCGGCTGCTCTGATGCCGCCGTGTTCCGGCTGTCA
GCGCAGGGGCGCCCGGTTCTTTTTGTCAAGACCGACCTGTCCGGTGCCCTGAATGAACTGCAGGACGAGG
CAGCGCGGCTATCGTGGCTGGCCACGACGGGCGTTCCTTGCGCAGCTGTGCTCGACGTTGTCACTGAAGC
GGGAAGGGATTGGCTGCTATTGGGCGAAGTGCCGGGGCAGGATCTCCTGTCATCTCACCTTGCTCCTGCC
GAGAAAGTATCCATCATGGCTGATGCAATGCGGCGGCTGCATACGCTTGATCCGGCTACCTGCCCATTCG
ACCACCAAGCGAAACATCGCATCGAGCGAGCACGTACTCGGATGGAAGCCGGTCTTGTCGATCAGGATGA
TCTGGACGAAGAGCATCAGGGGCTCGCGCCAGCCGAACTGTTCGCCAGGCTCAAGGCGCGCATGCCCGAC
GGCGAGGATCTCGTCGTGACCCATGGCGATGCCTGCTTGCCGAATATCATGGTGGAAAATGGCCGCTTTT
CTGGATTCATCGACTGTGGCCGGCTGGGTGTGGCGGACCGCTATCAGGACATAGCGTTGGCTACCCGTGA
TATTGCTGAAGAGCTTGGCGGCGAATGGGCTGACCGCTTCCTCGTGCTTTACGGTATCGCCGCTCCCGAT
TCGCAGCGCATCGCCTTCTATCGCCTTCTTGACGAGTTCTTCTGAGCGGGACTCTGGGGTTCGAAATGAC
CGACCAAGCGACGCCCAACCTGCCATCACGATGGCCGCAATAAAATATCTTTATTTTCATTACATCTGTG
TGTTGGTTTTTTGTGTGAATCGATAGCGATAAGGATCCGCGTATGGTGCACTCTCAGTACAATCTGCTCT
GATGCCGCATAGTTAAGCCAGCCCCGACACCCGCCAACACCCGCTGACGCGCCCTGACGGGCTTGTCTGC
TCCCGGCATCCGCTTACAGACAAGCTGTGACCGTCTCCGGGAGCTGCATGTGTCAGAGGTTTTCACCGTC
ATCACCGAAACGCGCGAGACGAAAGGGCCTCGTGATACGCCTATTTTTATAGGTTAATGTCATGATAATA
ATGGTTTCTTAGACGTCAGGTGGCACTTTTCGGGGAAATGTGCGCGGAACCCCTATTTGTTTATTTTTCT
AAATACATTCAAATATGTATCCGCTCATGAGACAATAACCCTGATAAATGCTTCAATAATATTGAAAAAG
GAAGAGTATGAGTATTCAACATTTCCGTGTCGCCCTTATTCCCTTTTTTGCGGCATTTTGCCTTCCTGTT
TTTGCTCACCCAGAAACGCTGGTGAAAGTAAAAGATGCTGAAGATCAGTTGGGTGCACGAGTGGGTTACA
TCGAACTGGATCTCAACAGCGGTAAGATCCTTGAGAGTTTTCGCCCCGAAGAACGTTTTCCAATGATGAG
CACTTTTAAAGTTCTGCTATGTGGCGCGGTATTATCCCGTATTGACGCCGGGCAAGAGCAACTCGGTCGC
CGCATACACTATTCTCAGAATGACTTGGTTGAGTACTCACCAGTCACAGAAAAGCATCTTACGGATGGCA
TGACAGTAAGAGAATTATGCAGTGCTGCCATAACCATGAGTGATAACACTGCGGCCAACTTACTTCTGAC
AACGATCGGAGGACCGAAGGAGCTAACCGCTTTTTTGCACAACATGGGGGATCATGTAACTCGCCTTGAT
CGTTGGGAACCGGAGCTGAATGAAGCCATACCAAACGACGAGCGTGACACCACGATGCCTGTAGCAATGG
CAACAACGTTGCGCAAACTATTAACTGGCGAACTACTTACTCTAGCTTCCCGGCAACAATTAATAGACTG
GATGGAGGCGGATAAAGTTGCAGGACCACTTCTGCGCTCGGCCCTTCCGGCTGGCTGGTTTATTGCTGAT
AAATCTGGAGCCGGTGAGCGTGGGTCTCGCGGTATCATTGCAGCACTGGGGCCAGATGGTAAGCCCTCCC
GTATCGTAGTTATCTACACGACGGGGAGTCAGGCAACTATGGATGAACGAAATAGACAGATCGCTGAGAT
AGGTGCCTCACTGATTAAGCATTGGTAACTGTCAGACCAAGTTTACTCATATATACTTTAGATTGATTTA
AAACTTCATTTTTAATTTAAAAGGATCTAGGTGAAGATCCTTTTTGATAATCTCATGACCAAAATCCCTT
AACGTGAGTTTTCGTTCCACTGAGCGTCAGACCCCGTAGAAAAGATCAAAGGATCTTCTTGAGATCCTTT
TTTTCTGCGCGTAATCTGCTGCTTGCAAACAAAAAAACCACCGCTACCAGCGGTGGTTTGTTTGCCGGAT
CAAGAGCTACCAACTCTTTTTCCGAAGGTAACTGGCTTCAGCAGAGCGCAGATACCAAATACTGTTCTTC
TAGTGTAGCCGTAGTTAGGCCACCACTTCAAGAACTCTGTAGCACCGCCTACATACCTCGCTCTGCTAAT
CCTGTTACCAGTGGCTGCTGCCAGTGGCGATAAGTCGTGTCTTACCGGGTTGGACTCAAGACGATAGTTA
CCGGATAAGGCGCAGCGGTCGGGCTGAACGGGGGGTTCGTGCACACAGCCCAGCTTGGAGCGAACGACCT
ACACCGAACTGAGATACCTACAGCGTGAGCTATGAGAAAGCGCCACGCTTCCCGAAGGGAGAAAGGCGGA
CAGGTATCCGGTAAGCGGCAGGGTCGGAACAGGAGAGCGCACGAGGGAGCTTCCAGGGGGAAACGCCTGG
TATCTTTATAGTCCTGTCGGGTTTCGCCACCTCTGACTTGAGCGTCGATTTTTGTGATGCTCGTCAGGGG
GGCGGAGCCTATGGAAAAACGCCAGCAACGCGGCCTTTTTACGGTTCCTGGCCTTTTGCTGGCCTTTTGC
TCACATGTTCTTTCCTGCGTTATCCCCTGATTCTGTGGATAACCGTATTACCGCCTTTGAGTGAGCTGAT
ACCGCTCGCCGCAGCCGAACGACCGAGCGCAGCGAGTCAGTGAGCGAGGAAGCGGAAGAGCGCCCAATAC
GCAAACCGCCTCTCCCCGCGCGTTGGCCGATTCATTAATGCAGAGCTTGCAATTCGCGCTTTTTCAATAT
TATTGAAGCATTTATCAGGGTTATTGTCTCATGAGCGGATACATATTTGAATGTATTTAGAAAAATAAAC
AAATAGGGGTTCCGCGCACATTTCCCCGAAAAGTGCCACCTGACGTCTAAGAAACCATTATTATCATGAC
ATTAACCTATAAAAATAGGCGTATTACGAGGCCCTTTCACG
Features (pLannotate 1.2.2; 26 found; start..end, strand, type, name):
     15..318     +  enhancer       CMV enhancer: human cytomegalovirus immediate early enhancer
    319..522     +  promoter       CMV promoter: human cytomegalovirus (CMV) immediate early promoter
    641..658     +  protein_bind   attB1 (fragment): mutant version of attB; core recombination site for the Gateway® BP reaction BP Clonase™
    664..1533    +  CDS            NAT1: ARY1_HUMAN - Also known as AAC1. Experimental evidence at protein level: Swiss-Prot protein existence level 1. Participates in the detoxification of a plethora of hydrazine and arylamine drugs. Catalyzes the N- or O-acetylation of various arylamine and heterocyclic amine substrates and is able to bioactivate several known carcinogens. From Homo sapiens (Human).
   1535..1559    -  protein_bind   attB2: mutant version of attB; recombination site for the Gateway® BP reaction BP Clonase™
   1564..1591    +  CDS            3xHA (fragment): three tandem HA epitope tags
   1622..1640    -  promoter       T7 promoter: promoter for bacteriophage T7 RNA polymerase
   1650..1687    +  CDS            lacZα (fragment): LacZα fragment of β-galactosidase; lacZ fragment
   1699..1813    +  intron         large T intron (fragment): SV40 (simian virus 40) large T antigen intron
   1887..1912    +  intron         small t intron (fragment): SV40 (simian virus 40) small t antigen intron
   1912..2049    +  CDS            large T antigen (fragment): large T antigen from SV40 (simian virus 40)
   2072..2206    +  polyA_signal   SV40 poly(A) signal: SV40 polyadenylation signal
   2211..2260    -  CDS            lacI (fragment): lac repressor; lacI; The lac repressor binds to the lac operator to inhibit transcription in E. coli. This inhibition can be relieved by adding lactose or isopropyl-β-D-thiogalactopyranoside (IPTG).
   2260..2327    +  CDS            lacZα (fragment): LacZα fragment of β-galactosidase; lacZ fragment
   2332..2760    +  rep_origin     f1 ori (sequence partly withheld): f1 bacteriophage origin of replication; arrow indicates direction of (+) strand synthesis
   2788..2839    -  misc_feature   bom (fragment): basis of mobility region from pBR322
   2904..3261    +  promoter       SV40 promoter: SV40 enhancer and early promoter
   3312..4103    +  CDS            neo: KKA2_KLEPN - Also known as kan, nptII. Experimental evidence at protein level: Swiss-Prot protein existence level 1. Resistance to kanamycin, neomycin, paromomycin, ribostamycin, butirosin and gentamicin B. From Klebsiella pneumoniae.
   4170..4218    +  polyA_signal   poly(A) signal: synthetic polyadenylation signal
   4238..4292    -  misc_feature   bom (fragment): basis of mobility region from pBR322
   4394..4429    -  CDS            rop (fragment): Rop protein, which maintains plasmids at low copy number; rop
   4524..4628    +  promoter       AmpR promoter: bla
   4629..5489    +  CDS            AmpR: β-lactamase; bla; confers resistance to ampicillin, carbenicillin, and related antibiotics
   5660..6248    +  rep_origin     ori: high-copy-number ColE1/pMB1/pBR322/pUC origin of replication
   6431..6484    +  CDS            lacI (fragment): lac repressor; lacI; The lac repressor binds to the lac operator to inhibit transcription in E. coli. This inhibition can be relieved by adding lactose or isopropyl-β-D-thiogalactopyranoside (IPTG).
   6500..6597    -  promoter       AmpR promoter: bla
