[The description below was written by a language model from this plasmid's Addgene catalogue record and pLannotate feature annotations shown in this document.]
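Description:
pDEST26-NAT1-C-HA is a mammalian expression plasmid of about 6.7 kb, built on the Invitrogen pDEST26 Gateway destination backbone and intended for transient expression of human NAT1 (arylamine N-acetyltransferase 1, also known as AAC1 or MNAT). It is propagated in E. coli through a high-copy ColE1/pUC-type origin and selected with ampicillin via the β-lactamase gene. An f1 origin is also present. A separate cassette, made up of the SV40 enhancer/early promoter, the neo (nptII) coding sequence and a synthetic poly(A) signal, is a standard arrangement that allows G418 selection in mammalian cells, although the record describes only transient use.

The payload is the 870 bp NAT1 open reading frame, which encodes an enzyme that N- or O-acetylates arylamine and heterocyclic amine substrates, contributing to drug detoxification and also to bioactivation of some carcinogens. Transcription is driven by the human cytomegalovirus immediate-early enhancer and promoter. It terminates in a downstream region carrying SV40 small t/large T intron fragments and the SV40 polyadenylation signal. The coding sequence is flanked by attB1 and attB2 sites left by Gateway recombination, so the gene remains bracketed by att sites. Just after attB2, the annotation finds a short match to an HA epitope sequence. This fits the catalogue description of a backbone-encoded C-terminal HA tag, which would be read through the attB2 site and allow detection or immunoprecipitation of the protein with anti-HA antibodies. A T7 promoter lies downstream of the insert in reverse orientation. The short lacZα, lacI, rop and bom fragments in the feature table appear to be backbone remnants with no stated function.
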