Addgene plasmid #195178: pDEST26-NAT1-C-HA
Purpose: Vector for transient expression of NAT1 gene with C-terminal HA tag, gene flanked by att sites for gateway cloning
Depositing lab: Stephanie Roessler. Depositing organization: Universitaetsklinikum Heidelberg.
Backbone
  Vector backbone: pDEST26
  Backbone manufacturer: Invitrogen TM
  Backbone size w/o insert (bp): 5825
  Total vector size (bp): 6695
  Vector type: Mammalian Expression
Growth in bacteria
  Bacterial resistance: Ampicillin, 100 μg/mL
  Growth temperature: 37°C
  Growth strain: DH5alpha
  Copy number: Unknown
Gene/Insert
  Gene/Insert name: NAT1 (alt names: AAC1; MNAT)
  Species: H. sapiens (human)
  Insert size (bp): 870
  GenBank ID: NM_000662.8
  Entrez Gene: NAT1 (a.k.a. AAC1, MNAT, NAT-1, NATI)
  Promoter: CMV promoter
  Tag / fusion protein: HA (C terminal on backbone)
  Cloning method: Gateway Cloning
  Sequencing primers: 5′ CMV-F; 3′ M13-F
Terms and licenses: Academic/Nonprofit Terms; Industry Terms: Not Available to Industry
How to cite: pDEST26-NAT1-C-HA was a gift from Stephanie Roessler (Addgene plasmid # 195178 ; http://n2t.net/addgene:195178 ; RRID:Addgene_195178)
